>Addgene plasmid #139126 | FUS_LC_charge | addgene full sequence | sequence record 274848 | Addgene NGS Result
GCTCATGAGCCCGAAGTGGCGAGCCCGATCTTCCCCATCGGTGATGTCGGCGATATAGGCGCCAGCAACC
GCACCTGTGGCGCCGGTGATGCCGGCCACGATGCGTCCGGCGTAGAGGATCGAGATCTCGATCCCGCGAA
ATTAATACGACTCACTATAGGGGAATTGTGAGCGGATAACAATTCCCCTCTAGAAATAATTTTGTTTAAC
TTTAAGAAGGAGATATACCATGGGCTCTGATAAAATTCATCATCATCATCATCACGAAAATCTTTATTTT
CAAGGTCATATGGCGCGTAATGACTACACCCAGCAGGCGACCCAGCGTTATGGTGCGTATCCGACCCAGC
CGGGCCAAGGTTATAGCCAACAGAGCCGTCAACCGTACGGTCAGGACAGCTACAGCGGCTATCGTCAAAG
CACCGATACCAGCGGTTACGGCCAGAGCAGCTACAGCAGCTATGGTCAAAGCCAGAACACCGGTTATGGC
ACCCAAAGCACCCCGCAGGGTTATGGCAGCCGTGGTGGCTATGGTAGCAGCCAAAGCAGCCAGAGCAGCT
ACGGCCAGCAAAGCAGCTATCCGGGTTATGGTGATCAACCGGCGCCGAGCGATACCAGCGGTAGCTACGG
TAGCAGCAGCCAAAGCAGCAGCTACGGTCAGCCGAAGAGCGGCAGCTACAGCCAGCAACCGCGTTATGGT
GGCCAGCAACAGAGCTATGGTCAGCAACAAAGCTACAATCCGCCGCAGGGCTATGGTCAACAGCGTCAAT
ACCGCAGCTAACTCGAGCACCACCACCACCACCACTGAGATCCGGCTGCTAACAAAGCCCGAAAGGAAGC
TGAGTTGGCTGCTGCCACCGCTGAGCAATAACTAGCATAACCCCTTGGGGCCTCTAAACGGGTCTTGAGG
GGTTTTTTGCTGAAAGGAGGAACTATATCCGGATTGGCGAATGGG
[124 nt withheld, positions 956-1079]
C
[91 nt withheld, positions 1081-1171]
A
[49 nt withheld, positions 1173-1221]
CCTTTGACGTTGGAGTCCACGTTCTTT
[37 nt withheld, positions 1249-1285]
ACCCTATCTCGGTCTATTCTTTTGATTTATAAGGGATTTTGCCGATTTCGGCCTATTGGTTAAAAAATGA
GCTGATTTAACAAAAATTTAACGCGAATTTTAACAAAATATTAACGCTTACAATTTAGGTGGCACTTTTC
GGGGAAATGTGCGCGGAACCCCTATTTGTTTATTTTTCTAAATACATTCAAATATGTATCCGCTCATGAA
TTAATTCTTAGAAAAACTCATCGAGCATCAAATGAAACTGCAATTTATTCATATCAGGATTATCAATACC
ATATTTTTGAAAAAGCCGTTTCTGTAATGAAGGAGAAAACTCACCGAGGCAGTTCCATAGGATGGCAAGA
TCCTGGTATCGGTCTGCGATTCCGACTCGTCCAACATCAATACAACCTATTAATTTCCCCTCGTCAAAAA
TAAGGTTATCAAGTGAGAAATCACCATGAGTGACGACTGAATCCGGTGAGAATGGCAAAAGTTTATGCAT
TTCTTTCCAGACTTGTTCAACAGGCCAGCCATTACGCTCGTCATCAAAATCACTCGCATCAACCAAACCG
TTATTCATTCGTGATTGCGCCTGAGCGAGACGAAATACGCGATCGCTGTTAAAAGGACAATTACAAACAG
GAATCGAATGCAACCGGCGCAGGAACACTGCCAGCGCATCAACAATATTTTCACCTGAATCAGGATATTC
TTCTAATACCTGGAATGCTGTTTTCCCGGGGATCGCAGTGGTGAGTAACCATGCATCATCAGGAGTACGG
ATAAAATGCTTGATGGTCGGAAGAGGCATAAATTCCGTCAGCCAGTTTAGTCTGACCATCTCATCTGTAA
CATCATTGGCAACGCTACCTTTGCCATGTTTCAGAAACAACTCTGGCGCATCGGGCTTCCCATACAATCG
ATAGATTGTCGCACCTGATTGCCCGACATTATCGCGAGCCCATTTATACCCATATAAATCAGCATCCATG
TTGGAATTTAATCGCGGCCTAGAGCAAGACGTTTCCCGTTGAATATGGCTCATAACACCCCTTGTATTAC
TGTTTATGTAAGCAGACAGTTTTATTGTTCATGACCAAAATCCCTTAACGTGAGTTTTCGTTCCACTGAG
CGTCAGACCCCGTAGAAAAGATCAAAGGATCTTCTTGAGATCCTTTTTTTCTGCGCGTAATCTGCTGCTT
GCAAACAAAAAAACCACCGCTACCAGCGGTGGTTTGTTTGCCGGATCAAGAGCTACCAACTCTTTTTCCG
AAGGTAACTGGCTTCAGCAGAGCGCAGATACCAAATACTGTCCTTCTAGTGTAGCCGTAGTTAGGCCACC
ACTTCAAGAACTCTGTAGCACCGCCTACATACCTCGCTCTGCTAATCCTGTTACCAGTGGCTGCTGCCAG
TGGCGATAAGTCGTGTCTTACCGGGTTGGACTCAAGACGATAGTTACCGGATAAGGCGCAGCGGTCGGGC
TGAACGGGGGGTTCGTGCACACAGCCCAGCTTGGAGCGAACGACCTACACCGAACTGAGATACCTACAGC
GTGAGCTATGAGAAAGCGCCACGCTTCCCGAAGGGAGAAAGGCGGACAGGTATCCGGTAAGCGGCAGGGT
CGGAACAGGAGAGCGCACGAGGGAGCTTCCAGGGGGAAACGCCTGGTATCTTTATAGTCCTGTCGGGTTT
CGCCACCTCTGACTTGAGCGTCGATTTTTGTGATGCTCGTCAGGGGGGCGGAGCCTATGGAAAAACGCCA
GCAACGCGGCCTTTTTACGGTTCCTGGCCTTTTGCTGGCCTTTTGCTCACATGTTCTTTCCTGCGTTATC
CCCTGATTCTGTGGATAACCGTATTACCGCCTTTGAGTGAGCTGATACCGCTCGCCGCAGCCGAACGACC
GAGCGCAGCGAGTCAGTGAGCGAGGAAGCGGAAGAGCGCCTGATGCGGTATTTTCTCCTTACGCATCTGT
GCGGTATTTCACACCGCAATGGTGCACTCTCAGTACAATCTGCTCTGATGCCGCATAGTTAAGCCAGTAT
ACACTCCGCTATCGCTACGTGACTGGGTCATGGCTGCGCCCCGACACCCGCCAACACCCGCTGACGCGCC
CTGACGGGCTTGTCTGCTCCCGGCATCCGCTTACAGACAAGCTGTGACCGTCTCCGGGAGCTGCATGTGT
CAGAGGTTTTCACCGTCATCACCGAAACGCGCGAGGCAGCTGCGGTAAAGCTCATCAGCGTGGTCGTGAA
GCGATTCACAGATGTCTGCCTGTTCATCCGCGTCCAGCTCGTTGAGTTTCTCCAGAAGCGTTAATGTCTG
GCTTCTGATAAAGCGGGCCATGTTAAGGGCGGTTTTTTCCTGTTTGGTCACTGATGCCTCCGTGTAAGGG
GGATTTCTGTTCATGGGGGTAATGATACCGATGAAACGAGAGAGGATGCTCACGATACGGGTTACTGATG
ATGAACATGCCCGGTTACTGGAACGTTGTGAGGGTAAACAACTGGCGGTATGGATGCGGCGGGACCAGAG
AAAAATCACTCAGGGTCAATGCCAGCGCTTCGTTAATACAGATGTAGGTGTTCCACAGGGTAGCCAGCAG
CATCCTGCGATGCAGATCCGGAACATAATGGTGCAGGGCGCTGACTTCCGCGTTTCCAGACTTTACGAAA
CACGGAAACCGAAGACCATTCATGTTGTTGCTCAGGTCGCAGACGTTTTGCAGCAGCAGTCGCTTCACGT
TCGCTCGCGTATCGGTGATTCATTCTGCTAACCAGTAAGGCAACCCCGCCAGCCTAGCCGGGTCCTCAAC
GACAGGAGCACGATCATGCGCACCCGTGGGGCCGCCATGCCGGCGATAATGGCCTGCTTCTCGCCGAAAC
GTTTGGTGGCGGGACCAGTGACGAAGGCTTGAGCGAGGGCGTGCAAGATTCCGAATACCGCAAGCGACAG
GCCGATCATCGTCGCGCTCCAGCGAAAGCGGTCCTCGCCGAAAATGACCCAGAGCGCTGCCGGCACCTGT
CCTACGAGTTGCATGATAAAGAAGACAGTCATAAGTGCGGCGACGATAGTCATGCCCCGCGCCCACCGGA
AGGAGCTGACTGGGTTGAAGGCTCTCAAGGGCATCGGTCGAGATCCCGGTGCCTAATGAGTGAGCTAACT
TACATTAATTGCGTTGCGCTCACTGCCCGCTTTCCAGTCGGGAAACCTGTCGTGCCAGCTGCATTAATGA
ATCGGCCAACGCGCGGGGAGAGGCGGTTTGCGTATTGGGCGCCAGGGTGGTTTTTCTTTTCACCAGTGAG
ACGGGCAACAGCTGATTGCCCTTCACCGCCTGGCCCTGAGAGAGTTGCAGCAAGCGGTCCACGCTGGTTT
GCCCCAGCAGGCGAAAATCCTGTTTGATGGTGGTTAACGGCGGGATATAACATGAGCTGTCTTCGGTATC
GTCGTATCCCACTACCGAGATATCCGCACCAACGCGCAGCCCGGACTCGGTAATGGCGCGCATTGCGCCC
AGCGCCATCTGATCGTTGGCAACCAGCATCGCAGTGGGAACGATGCCCTCATTCAGCATTTGCATGGTTT
GTTGAAAACCGGACATGGCACTCCAGTCGCCTTCCCGTTCCGCTATCGGCTGAATTTGATTGCGAGTGAG
ATATTTATGCCAGCCAGCCAGACGCAGACGCGCCGAGACAGAACTTAATGGGCCCGCTAACAGCGCGATT
TGCTGGTGACCCAATGCGACCAGATGCTCCACGCCCAGTCGCGTACCGTCTTCATGGGAGAAAATAATAC
TGTTGATGGGTGTCTGGTCAGAGACATCAAGAAATAACGCCGGAACATTAGTGCAGGCAGCTTCCACAGC
AATGGCATCCTGGTCATCCAGCGGATAGTTAATGATCAGCCCACTGACGCGTTGCGCGAGAAGATTGTGC
ACCGCCGCTTTACAGGCTTCGACGCCGCTTCGTTCTACCATCGACACCACCACGCTGGCACCCAGTTGAT
CGGCGCGAGATTTAATCGCCGCGACAATTTGCGACGGCGCGTGCAGGGCCAGACTGGAGGTGGCAACGCC
AATCAGCAACGACTGTTTGCCCGCCAGTTGTTGTGCCACGCGGTTGGGAATGTAATTCAGCTCCGCCATC
GCCGCTTCCACTTTTTCCCGCGTTTTCGCAGAAACGTGGCTGGCCTGGTTCACCACGCGGGAAACGGTCT
GATAAGAGACACCGGCATACTCTGCGACATCGTATAACGTTACTGGTTTCACATTCACCACCCTGAATTG
ACTCTCTTCCGGGCGCTATCATGCCATACCGCGAAAGGTTTTGCGCCATTCGATGGTGTCCGGGATCTCG
ACGCTCTCCCTTATGCGACTCCTGCATTAGGAAGCAGCCCAGTAGTAGGTTGAGGCCGTTGAGCACCGCC
GCCGCAAGGAATGGTGCATGCAAGGAGATGGCGCCCAACAGTCCCCCGGCCACGGGGCCTGCCACCATAC
CCACGCCGAAACAAGC
Features (pLannotate 1.2.2; 20 found; start..end, strand, type, name):
    143..161     +  promoter       T7 promoter: promoter for bacteriophage T7 RNA polymerase
    162..186     +  protein_bind   lac operator: The lac repressor binds to the lac operator to inhibit transcription in E. coli. This inhibition can be relieved by adding lactose or isopropyl-β-D-thiogalactopyranoside (IPTG). lac repressor encoded by lacI
    201..223     +  RBS            RBS: efficient ribosome binding site from bacteriophage T7 gene 10 (Olins and Rangwala, 1989)
    248..264     +  CDS            capTEV™ (fragment): composite tag for in vivo biotinylation, TEV protease cleavage, and 6xHis tagging
    290..778     +  CDS            FUS (fragment): FUS_HUMAN - Also known as TLS. Experimental evidence at protein level: Swiss-Prot protein existence level 1. DNA/RNA-binding protein that plays a role in various cellular processes such as transcription regulation, RNA splicing, RNA transport, DNA repair and damage response (PubMed:27731383). Binds to nascent pre-mRNAs and acts as a molecular mediator between RNA polymerase II and U1 small nuclear ribonucleoprotein thereby coupling transcription and splicing (PubMed:26124092). Binds also its own pre- mRNA and autoregulates its expression; this autoregulation mechanism is mediated by non-sense-
    788..805     +  CDS            9xHis (fragment): 9xHis affinity tag
    815..864     +  CDS            SET1 (fragment): solubility-enhancement tag derived from T7 phage gene 10B
    872..919     +  terminator     T7 terminator: transcription terminator for bacteriophage T7 RNA polymerase
    956..1384    +  rep_origin     f1 ori (sequence partly withheld): f1 bacteriophage origin of replication; arrow indicates direction of (+) strand synthesis
   1437..1494    +  promoter       AmpR promoter (fragment): bla
   1503..2318    -  CDS            KanR: aminoglycoside phosphotransferase; aph(3')-Ia; confers resistance to kanamycin in bacteria or G418 (Geneticin®) in eukaryotes
   2440..3028    +  rep_origin     ori: high-copy-number ColE1/pMB1/pBR322/pUC origin of replication
   3214..3353    -  misc_feature   bom: basis of mobility region from pBR322
   3455..3646    -  CDS            rop: Rop protein, which maintains plasmids at low copy number; rop
   3663..4043    +  CDS            YPB1_ECOLX: Protein predicted: Swiss-Prot protein existence level 4. From Escherichia coli.
   4115..4406    -  CDS            TcR (fragment): tetracycline efflux protein; tet; confers resistance to tetracycline
   4421..4442    -  protein_bind   CAP binding site: CAP binding activates transcription in the presence of cAMP. E. coli catabolite activator protein
   4455..5537    -  CDS            lacI: lac repressor; lacI; The lac repressor binds to the lac operator to inhibit transcription in E. coli. This inhibition can be relieved by adding lactose or isopropyl-β-D-thiogalactopyranoside (IPTG).
   5538..5615    -  promoter       lacI promoter: lacI
   5623..121     -  CDS            TcR (fragment) (across the origin): tetracycline efflux protein; tet; confers resistance to tetracycline
