[The description below was written by a language model from this plasmid's Addgene catalogue record and pLannotate feature annotations shown in this document.]
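Description:
FUS_LC_charge is a bacterial expression plasmid, listed on the pJ411 backbone, for producing an engineered version of the low-complexity (LC) domain of human FUS in E. coli. The insert is a FUS fragment of roughly 490 bp into which arginine, lysine and aspartate residues have been introduced so that its charge patterning resembles that of the hnRNPA2 LC domain. Expression is driven by a T7 promoter followed by a lac operator and the strong phage T7 gene 10 ribosome binding site, and is ended by a T7 terminator. A plasmid-borne lacI gene with its own promoter supplies the repressor, so transcription is held off until IPTG induction and requires a host that provides T7 RNA polymerase.

The annotation detects a short match to a composite His/TEV-type tag just upstream of the FUS sequence, suggesting an N-terminal histidine tag with a protease cleavage site. It also finds short His-tag and T7 gene 10-derived fragments downstream of the insert. Whether these downstream fragments are actually translated as part of the product is not clear from the record.

Selection is by kanamycin through an aph(3')-Ia gene, and replication relies on a ColE1/pMB1-type origin. The catalogue calls the plasmid high copy, although the feature table also shows rop and bom elements typical of pBR322-derived, pET-like backbones, along with residual tetracycline-resistance fragments and an f1 origin.

According to the record, the construct is used to express this charge-patterned variant. This is consistent with making recombinant protein to compare how charge distribution affects the behaviour of FUS and hnRNPA2 LC domains, in the context of work on hnRNPA2 granule partitioning.
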