Addgene plasmid #139126: FUS_LC_charge
Purpose: express FUS LC with an hnRNPA2 LC-like charge patterning
Depositing lab: Nicolas Fawzi. Depositing organization: Brown University. Publication: Tyrosine phosphorylation regulates hnRNPA2 granule protein partitioning and reduces neurodegeneration. Ryan VH, Perdikari TM, Naik MT, Saueressig CF, Lins J, Dignon GL, Mittal J, Hart AC, Fawzi NL. EMBO J. 2021 Feb 1;40(3):e105001. doi: 10.15252/embj.2020105001. Epub 2020 Dec 22. PubMed 33349959.
Backbone
  Vector backbone: pJ411
  Vector type: Bacterial Expression
Growth in bacteria
  Bacterial resistance: Kanamycin, 50 μg/mL
  Growth temperature: 37°C
  Growth strain: DH5alpha
  Copy number: High Copy
Gene/Insert
  Gene/Insert name: FUS
  Species: H. sapiens (human)
  Mutation: Add R, K, D to make FUS LC have similar charge patterning to hnRNPA2 LC
  Entrez Gene: FUS (a.k.a. ALS6, ETM4, FUS1, HNRNPP2, POMP75, TLS, altFUS)
  Cloning method: Restriction Enzyme; 5′ cloning site unknown (unknown if destroyed)
Terms and licenses: Academic/Nonprofit Terms; Industry Terms: Not Available to Industry
How to cite: FUS_LC_charge was a gift from Nicolas Fawzi (Addgene plasmid # 139126 ; http://n2t.net/addgene:139126 ; RRID:Addgene_139126)
