>Addgene plasmid #139126 | FUS_LC_charge | depositor partial sequence | sequence record 269191 | insert
CATATGGCGCGTAATGACTACACCCAGCAGGCGACCCAGCGTTATGGTGCGTATCCGACCCAGCCGGGCC
AAGGTTATAGCCAACAGAGCCGTCAACCGTACGGTCAGGACAGCTACAGCGGCTATCGTCAAAGCACCGA
TACCAGCGGTTACGGCCAGAGCAGCTACAGCAGCTATGGTCAAAGCCAGAACACCGGTTATGGCACCCAA
AGCACCCCGCAGGGTTATGGCAGCCGTGGTGGCTATGGTAGCAGCCAAAGCAGCCAGAGCAGCTACGGCC
AGCAAAGCAGCTATCCGGGTTATGGTGATCAACCGGCGCCGAGCGATACCAGCGGTAGCTACGGTAGCAG
CAGCCAAAGCAGCAGCTACGGTCAGCCGAAGAGCGGCAGCTACAGCCAGCAACCGCGTTATGGTGGCCAG
CAACAGAGCTATGGTCAGCAACAAAGCTACAATCCGCCGCAGGGCTATGGTCAACAGCGTCAATACCGCA
GCTAACTCGAG
